>Addgene plasmid #63317 | pFusX2-35 | depositor partial sequence | sequence record 105152 | pFusX2_GAG
AGTCTTAAGCGTCTCCCTGACCCCGGACCAAGTGGTGGCTATCGCCAGCAACAATGGCGGCAAGCAAGCG
CTCGAAACGGTGCAGCGGCTGTTGCCGGTGCTGTGCCAGGACCATGGCCTGACCCCGGACCAAGTGGTGG
CTATCGCCAGCAACATTGGCGGCAAGCAAGCGCTCGAAACGGTGCAGCGGCTGTTGCCGGTGCTGTGCCA
GGACCATGGCCTGACCCCGGACCAAGTGGTGGCTATCGCCAGCAACAATGGCGGCAAGCAAGCGCTCGAA
ACGGTGCAGCGGCTGTTGCCGGTGCTGTGCCAGGACCATGGCGAGACGTC
