>Addgene plasmid #63317 | pFusX2-35 | depositor partial sequence | sequence record 105153 | FusX2
CGTCTCCCTGACCCCGGACCAAGTGGTGGCTATCGAGACCGGCGCCGCTACGGGCGCGTCCCATTCGCCA
TTCAGGCTGCGCAACTGTTGGGAAGGGCGATCGGTGCGGGCTCTTCGCTATTACGCCAGCTGGCGAAAGG
GGGATGTGCTGCAAGGCGATTAAGTTGGGAACGCCAGGGTTTTCCCAGTCACGACGTTGTAAAACGACGG
CCAGTGAGCGCGCGTAATCGACTCACTATAGGGCGAATTGGGTACCGGGCCCCCCCTCGAGGTCCTCCAG
CTTTTGTTCCCTTTAGTGAGGGTTAATTGCGCGCTTGGCGTAATCATGGTCATAGCTGTTTCCTGTGTGA
AATTGTTATCCGCTCACAATTCCACACAACATACGAGCCGGAAGCATAAAGTGTAAAGCCTGGGGTGCCT
AATGAGTGAGCTAACTCACATTAATTGCGTTGCGCTCACTGCCCGCTTTCCACCGGTGGTCTCTGGCGGC
AAGCAAGCGCTCGAAACGGTGCAGCGGCTGTTGCCGGTGCTGTGCCAGGACCATGGCGAGACGTCTAGAC
CAGCCAGGACAGAAATGCCTCGACTTCGCTGCTACCCAAGGTTGCCGGGTGACGCACACCGTGGAAACGG
ATGAAGGCACGAACCCAGTGGACATAAGCCTGTTCGGTTCGTAAGCTGTAATGCAAGTAGCGTATGCGCT
CACGCAACTGGTCCAGAACCTTGACCGAACGCAGCGGTGGTAACGGCGCAGTGGCGGTTTTCATGGCTTG
TTATGACTGTTTTTTTGGGGTACAGTCTATGCCTCGGGCATCCAAGCAGCAAGCGCGTTACGCCGTGGGT
CGATGTTTGATGTTATGGAGCAGCAACGATGTTACGCAGCAGGGCAGTCGCCCTAAAACAAAGTTAAACA
TTATGAGGGAAGCGGTGATCGCCGAAGTATCGACTCAACTATCAGAGGTAGTTGGCGTCATCGAGCGCCA
TCTCGAACCGACGTTGCTGGCCGTACATTTGTACGGCTCCGCAGTGGATGGCGGCCTGAAGCCACACAGT
GATATTGATTTGCTGGTTACGGTGACCGTAAGGCTTGATGAAACAACGCGGCGAGCTTTGATCAACGACC
TTTTGGAAACTTCGGCTTCCCCTGGAGAGAGCGAGATTCTCCGCGCTGTAGAAGTCACCATTGTTGTGCA
CGACGACATCATTCCGTGGCGTTATCCAGCTAAGCGCGAACTGCAATTTGGAGAATGGCAGCGCAATGAC
ATTCTTGCAGGTATCTTCGAGCCAGCCACGATCGACATTGATCTGGCTATCTTGCTGACAAAAGCAAGAG
AACATAGCGTTGCCTTGGTAGGTCCAGCGGCGGAGGAACTCTTTGATCCGGTTCCTGAACAGGATCTATT
TGAGGCGCTAAATGAAACCTTAACGCTATGGAACTCGCCGCCCGACTGGGCTGGCGATGAGCGAAATGTA
GTGCTTACGTTGTCCCGCATTTGGTACAGCGCAGTAACCGGCAAAATCGCGCCGAAGGATGTCGCTGCCG
ACTGGGCAATGGAGCGCCTGCCGGCCCAGTATCAGCCCGTCATACTTGAAGCTAGACAGGCTTATCTTGG
ACAAGAAGAAGATCGCTTGGCCTCGCGCGCAGATCAGTTGGAAGAATTTGTCCACTACGTGAAAGGCGAG
ATCACCAAGGTAGTCGGCAAATAACCCTCGAGCCACCCATGACCAAAATCCCTTAACGTGAGTTACGCGT
CGTTCCACTGAGCGTCAGACCCCGTAGAAAAGATCAAAGGATCTTCTTGAGATCCTTTTTTTCTGCGCGT
AATCTGCTGCTTGCAAACAAAAAAACCACCGCTACCAGCGGTGGTTTGTTTGCCGGATCAAGAGCTACCA
ACTCTTTTTCCGAAGGTAACTGGCTTCAGCAGAGCGCAGATACCAAATACTGTCCTTCTAGTGTAGCCGT
AGTTAGGCCACCACTTCAAGAACTCTGTAGCACCGCCTACATACCTCGCTCTGCTAATCCTGTTACCAGT
GGCTGCTGCCAGTGGCGATAAGTCGTGTCTTACCGGGTTGGACTCAAGACGATAGTTACCGGATAAGGCG
CAGCGGTCGGGCTGAACGGGGGGTTCGTGCACACAGCCCAGCTTGGAGCGAACGACCTACACCGAACTGA
GATACCTACAGCGTGAGCATTGAGAAAGCGCCACGCTTCCCGAAGGGAGAAAGGCGGACAGGTATCCGGT
AAGCGGCAGGGTCGGAACAGGAGAGCGCACGAGGGAGCTTCCAGGGGGAAACGCCTGGTATCTTTATAGT
CCTGTCGGGTTTCGCCACCTCTGACTTGAGCGTCGATTTTTGTGATGCTCGTCAGGGGGGCGGAGCCTAT
GGAAAAACGCCAGCAACGCGGCCTTTTTACGGTTCCTGGCCTTTTGCTGGCCTTTTGCTCACATGTTCTT
TCCTGCGTTATCCCCTGATTCTGTGGATAACCGTATTACCGCCTTTGAGTGAGCTGATACCGCTCGCCGC
AGCCGAACGACCGAGCGCAGCGAGTCAGTGAGCGAGGAAGCGGAAGAGCGCCCAATACGCAAACCGCCTC
TCCCCGCGCGTTGGCCGATTCATTAATGCAGCTGGCACGACAGGTTTCCCGACTGGAAAGCGGGCAGTGA
GCGCAACGCAATTAATACGCGTACCGCTAGCCAGGAAGAGTTTGTAGAAACGCAAAAAGGCCATCCGTCA
GGATGGCCTTCTGCTTAGTTTGATGCCTGGCAGTTTATGGCGGGCGTCCTGCCCGCCACCCTCCGGGCCG
TTGCTTCACAACGTTCAAATCCGCTCCCGGCGGATTTGTCCTACTCAGGAGAGCGTTCACCGACAAACAA
CAGATAAAACGAAAGGCCCAGTCTTCCGACTGAGCCTTTCGTTTTATTTGATGCCTGGCAGTTCCCTACT
CTCGCGTTAACGCTAGCATGGATGTTTTCCCAGTCACGACGTTGTAAAACGACGGCCAGTCTTAAG
