>Addgene plasmid #63317 | pFusX2-35 | addgene partial sequence | sequence record 115417 | pCR8_R1 5'-cgaaccgaacaggcttatgt-3'
TGCGTCACCCGGCAACCTTGGGTAGCAGCGAAGTCGAGGCATTTCTGTCCTGGCTGGTCTAGACGTCTCG
CCATGGTCCTGGCACAGCACCGGCAACAGCCGCTGCACCGTTTCGAGCGCTTGCTTGCCGCCATTGTTGC
TGGCGATAGCCACCACTTGGTCCGGGGTCAGGCCATGGTCCTGGCACAGCACCGGCAACAGCCGCTGCAC
CGTTTCGAGCGCTTGCTTGCCGCCAATGTTGCTGGCGATAGCCACCACTTGGTCCGGGGTCAGGCCATGG
TCCTGGCACAGCACCGGCAACAGCCGCTGCACCGTTTCGAGCGCTTGCTTGCCGCCATTGTTGCTGGCGA
TAGCCACCACTTGGTCCGGGGTCAGGGAGACGCTTAAGACTGGCCGTCGTTTTACAACGTCGTGACTGGG
AAAACATCCATGCTAGCGTTAACGCGAGAGTAGGGAACTGCCAGGCATCAAATAAAACGAAAGGCTCAGT
CGGAAGACTGGGCCTTTCGTTTTATCTGTTGTTTGTCGGTGAACGCTCTCCTGAGTAGGACAAATCCGCC
GGGAGCGGATTTGAACGTTGTGAAGCAACGGCCCGGAGGGTGGCGGGCAGGACGCCCGCCATAAACTGCC
AGGCATCAAACTAAGCAGAAGGCCATCCTGACGGATGGCCTTTTTGCGTTTCTACAAACTCTTCCTGGCT
AGCGGTACGCGTATTAATTG
