[The description below was written by a language model from this plasmid's Addgene catalogue record.]
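Description:
pFusX2-35 is a library component plasmid from the FusX system, a one-step assembly platform for building TALE (transcription activator-like effector) repeat arrays, most commonly for TALEN genome-editing nucleases. It is built on the FusX2 backbone (about 3 kb without the insert) and is classified as a TALEN-type vector. It is a high-copy plasmid maintained in standard E. coli cloning strains under spectinomycin selection. The record does not name the origin of replication or list any other backbone features, and no feature table is provided.

The insert is a synthetic, pre-assembled trimer of TALE repeats carrying the repeat-variable diresidues (RVDs) NN, NI and NN. Under the standard TALE recognition code, NN preferentially reads guanine and NI reads adenine, so this module specifies the DNA triplet GAG, as reflected in its alternative name X2_GAG. The "X2" designation indicates its fixed place in the final array: it supplies RVD positions 4 through 6. The trimer was cloned using BsaI, a type IIS enzyme, and both sites were destroyed in the process, consistent with Golden Gate-style construction.

In use, this plasmid would be chosen from the FusX2 set when the target sequence has GAG at positions 4 to 6, then combined with the corresponding trimer plasmids for the other positions and a receiver vector to generate a full-length TALE DNA-binding domain in a single reaction. It carries no promoter or expression elements noted in the record and serves as an assembly intermediate rather than an expression construct.
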