Addgene plasmid #63317: pFusX2-35
Purpose: Encodes RVD positions 4-6 in TALEN assembly
Depositing lab: Stephen Ekker. Depositing organization: Mayo Foundation for Medical Education and Research. Publication: FusX: A rapid one-step TALE assembly system for genome science. Ma AC, McNulty MS, Tanya PL, Jarryd CM, Martinez-Galvez G, Argue DP, Lee HB, Urban MD, Bullard CE, Blackburn PR, Man TK, Clark KJ, Ekker SC. Hum Gene Ther. 2016 Jun;27(6):451-63. doi: 10.1089/hum.2015.172 PubMed 26854857.
Backbone
  Vector backbone: FusX2
  Backbone size w/o insert (bp): 3006
  Vector type: TALEN
Growth in bacteria
  Bacterial resistance: Spectinomycin, 50 μg/mL
  Growth temperature: 37°C
  Growth strain: DH5alpha
  Copy number: High Copy
Gene/Insert
  Gene/Insert name: NN NI NN (alt name: X2_GAG)
  Species: Synthetic
  Mutation: none
  Cloning method: Restriction Enzyme; 5′ cloning site BsaI (destroyed during cloning); 3′ cloning site BsaI (destroyed during cloning)
  Sequencing primers: 5′ pCR8_F1; 3′ pCR8_R1
Terms and licenses: Academic/Nonprofit Terms; Industry Terms: Not Available to Industry
How to cite: pFusX2-35 was a gift from Stephen Ekker (Addgene plasmid # 63317 ; http://n2t.net/addgene:63317 ; RRID:Addgene_63317)
